Addgene plasmid #179005: pBBK21 pCAS-Tyr-[gRNA: 4=XII-5] (SplitHygR, AmpR)
Purpose: Sp.Cas9 and gRNA yeast expression vector withXII-5 gRNA pre-cloned. Selection =SplitHygromycin resistance
Depositing lab: Vincent Martin. Depositing organization: Concordia University. Publication: The MyLo CRISPR-Cas9 Toolkit: A Markerless Yeast Localization and Overexpression CRISPR-Cas9 Toolkit. Bean BDM, Whiteway M, Martin VJJ. G3 (Bethesda). 2022 Jun 16. pii: 6609175. doi: 10.1093/g3journal/jkac154. PubMed 35708612.
Backbone
  Vector backbone: 2-micron/pUC
  Vector type: Yeast Expression, CRISPR, Synthetic Biology
Growth in bacteria
  Bacterial resistance: Ampicillin, 100 μg/mL
  Growth temperature: 37°C
  Growth strain: DH5alpha
  Copy number: High Copy
Gene/Insert
  Gene/Insert name: S. pyogenes Cas9
  gRNA/shRNA sequence: TTGTCACAGTGTCACATCAG
  Species: Streptococcus pyogenes
  Cloning method: Restriction Enzyme; 5′ cloning site Unknown (unknown if destroyed); 3′ cloning site Unknown (unknown if destroyed)
Terms and licenses: Academic/Nonprofit Terms; Industry Terms: Not Available to Industry
Depositor comments: Part of the Markerless Yeast Localization and Overexpression (MyLO) CRISPR-Cas9 Toolkit. Vector cloned using BsaI Golden Gate cloning
How to cite: pBBK21 pCAS-Tyr-[gRNA: 4=XII-5] (SplitHygR, AmpR) was a gift from Vincent Martin (Addgene plasmid # 179005 ; http://n2t.net/addgene:179005 ; RRID:Addgene_179005)
