[The description below was written by a language model from this plasmid's Addgene catalogue record and pLannotate feature annotations shown in this document.]
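Description:
pBBK21 pCAS-Tyr-[gRNA: 4=XII-5] is a roughly 10.5 kb yeast CRISPR shuttle plasmid from the Markerless Yeast Localization and Overexpression (MyLO) CRISPR-Cas9 toolkit. It expresses Streptococcus pyogenes Cas9 together with a pre-cloned guide RNA designated XII-5. The guide was installed by BsaI Golden Gate cloning. The backbone combines a high-copy pUC-type ColE1 origin and an ampicillin-resistance gene (β-lactamase with its own promoter) for propagation in E. coli with the yeast 2μ origin, which supports episomal, multicopy maintenance in Saccharomyces cerevisiae.

The Cas9 coding sequence is followed by a short polyhistidine tag and the CYC1 transcription terminator. The feature table does not annotate a named promoter for Cas9, although a yeast genomic fragment matched to a predicted S. cerevisiae protein lies just upstream and may be part of the regulatory region driving it. The guide cassette consists of a tRNA element placed upstream of the S. pyogenes gRNA scaffold. This fits the "Tyr" in the plasmid name and the common design in which a tRNA supplies Pol III promoter activity and is processed away to release the guide, though the record does not state this explicitly.

Yeast selection relies on a "split" hygromycin marker. The table shows the hphMX6 cassette and the HygR coding sequence as two adjacent fragments rather than one intact gene, ending in the Ashbya gossypii TEF terminator. The record does not explain how the split arrangement works, but the name suggests that functional resistance depends on the state of this interrupted region. The plasmid is intended for Cas9-mediated, markerless genome editing or integration in yeast at the site targeted by the XII-5 guide.
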