Features (pLannotate 1.2.2; 13 found; start..end, strand, type, name):
      1..1159    -  rep_origin     2μ ori: yeast 2μ plasmid origin of replication
   1200..1288    +  ncRNA          tRNA: Accession: RF00005 - tRNA
   1382..1457    +  misc_RNA       gRNA scaffold: guide RNA scaffold for the Streptococcus pyogenes CRISPR/Cas9 system
   1591..2714    +  gene           hphMX6 (fragment): yeast selectable marker conferring hygromycin resistance
   2732..3472    +  CDS            HygR (fragment): aminoglycoside phosphotransferase from E. coli confers resistance to hygromycin
   3479..3676    +  terminator     TEF terminator: Ashbya gossypii TEF terminator
   3827..4687    -  CDS            AmpR: β-lactamase; bla; confers resistance to ampicillin, carbenicillin, and related antibiotics
   4688..4779    -  promoter       AmpR promoter: bla
   4927..5340    -  CDS            YJC7_YEAST: Protein predicted: Swiss-Prot protein existence level 4. From Saccharomyces cerevisiae (strain ATCC 204508 / S288c) (Baker's yeast).
   5495..9598    +  CDS            cas9: CAS9_STRP1 - Also known as csn1 From Streptococcus pyogenes serotype M1.
   9647..9667    +  CDS            7xHis: 6xHis affinity tag
   9671..9860    +  terminator     CYC1 terminator: S. cerevisiae CYC1; transcription terminator for CYC1
   9917..10505   -  rep_origin     ori: high-copy-number ColE1/pMB1/pBR322/pUC origin of replication
>Addgene plasmid #179005 | pBBK21 pCAS-Tyr-[gRNA: 4=XII-5] (SplitHygR, AmpR) | addgene full sequence | sequence record 360718 | Addgene NGS Result
CGAAGCATCTGTGCTTCATTTTGTAGAACAAAAATGCAACGCGAGAGCGCTAATTTTTCAAACAAAGAAT
CTGAGCTGCATTTTTACAGAACAGAAATGCAACGCGAAAGCGCTATTTTACCAACGAAGAATCTGTGCTT
CATTTTTGTAAAACAAAAATGCAACGCGAGAGCGCTAATTTTTCAAACAAAGAATCTGAGCTGCATTTTT
ACAGAACAGAAATGCAACGCGAGAGCGCTATTTTACCAACAAAGAATCTATACTTCTTTTTTGTTCTACA
AAAATGCATCCCGAGAGCGCTATTTTTCTAACAAAGCATCTTAGATTACTTTTTTTCTCCTTTGTGCGCT
CTATAATGCAGTCTCTTGATAACTTTTTGCACTGTAGGTCCGTTAAGGTTAGAAGAAGGCTACTTTGGTG
TCTATTTTCTCTTCCATAAAAAAAGCCTGACTCCACTTCCCGCGTTTACTGATTACTAGCGAAGCTGCGG
GTGCATTTTTTCAAGATAAAGGCATCCCCGATTATATTCTATACCGATGTGGATTGCGCATACTTTGTGA
ACAGAAAGTGATAGCGTTGATGATTCTTCATTGGTCAGAAAATTATGAACGGTTTCTTCTATTTTGTCTC
TATATACTACGTATAGGAAATGTTTACATTTTCGTATTGTTTTCGATTCACTCTATGAATAGTTCTTACT
ACAATTTTTTTGTCTAAAGAGTAATACTAGAGATAAACATAAAAAATGTAGAGGTCGAGTTTAGATGCAA
GTTCAAGGAGCGAAAGGTGGATGGGTAGGTTATATAGGGATATAGCACAGAGATATATAGCAAAGAGATA
CTTTTGAGCAATGTTTGTGGAAGCGGTATTCGCAATATTTTAGTAGCCCGTTACAGTCCGGTGCGTTTTT
GGTTTTTTGAAAGTGCGTCTTCAGAGCGCTTTTGGTTTTCAAAAGCGCTCTGAAGTTCCTATACTTTCTA
GAGAATAGGAACTTCGGAATAGGAACTTCAAAGCGTTTCCGAAAACGAGCGCTTCCGAAAATGCAACGCG
AGCTGCGCACATACAGCTCACTGTTCACGTCGCACCTATATCTGCGTGTTGCCTGTATATATATATACAT
GAGAAGAACGGCATAGTGCGTGTTTATGCTTAAATGCGTATATGTGTTATGTAGTATACTCTTTCTTCAA
CAATTAAATACTCTCGGTAGCCAAGTTGGTTTAAGGCGCAAGACTGTAATTTATCACTACGAAATCTTGA
GATCGGGCGTTCGACTCGCCCCCGGGAGAGATGGCCGGCATGGTCCCAGCCTCCTCGCTGGCGCCGGCTG
GGCAACACCTTCGGGTGGCGAATGGGACTTTTTGTCACAGTGTCACATCAGGTTTTAGAGCTAGAAATAG
CAAGTTAAAATAAGGCTAGTCCGTTATCAACTTGAAAAAGTGGCACCGAGTCGGTGCTTTTTTTATTTTT
TGTCACTATTGTTATGTAAAATGCCACCTCTGACAGTATGGAACGCAAACTTCTGTCTAGTGGATATAGG
TCTAGAGATCTGTTTAGCTTGCCTCGTCCCCGCCGGGTCACCCGGCCAGCGACATGGAGGCCCAGAATAC
CCTCCTTGACAGTCTTGACGTGCGCAGCTCAGGGGCATGATGTGACTGTCGCCCGTACATTTAGCCCATA
CATCCCCATGTATAATCATTTGCATCCATACATTTTGATGGCCGCACGGCGCGAAGCAAAAATTACGGCT
CCTCGCTGCAGACCTGCGAGCAGGGAAACGCTCCCCTCACAGACGCGTTGAATTGTCCCCACGCCGCGCC
CCTGTAGAGAAATATAAAAGGTTAGGATTTGCCACTGAGGTTCTTCTTTCATATACTTCCTTTTAAAATC
TTGCTAGGATACAGTTCTCACATCACATCCGAACATAAACAACAATGGGAAAGAAACCAGAATTGACAGC
TACGTCTGTCGAGAAGTTTCTGATCGAAAAGTTCGACAGCGTGTCCGACCTGATGCAGCTCTCGGAGGGC
GAAGAATCTCGTGCTTTCAGCTTCGATGTAGGAGGGCGTGGATATGTCCTGCGGGTAAATAGCTGCGCCG
ATGGTTTCTACAAAGATCGTTATGTTTATCGGCACTTTGCATCGGCCGCGCTCCCGATTCCGGAAGTGCT
TGACATTGGGGAATTTAGCGAGAGCCTGACCTATTGCATCTCCCGCCGTGCACAGGGTGTCACGTTGCAA
GACCTGCCTGAAACCGAACTGCCCGCTGTTCTGCAACCGGTCGCGGAGGCCATGGATGCGATCGCTGCGG
CCGATCTTAGCCAGACGAGCGGGTTCGGCCCATTCGGACCGCAAGGAATCGGTCAATACACTACATGGCG
TGATTTCATATGCGCGATTGCTGATCCCCATGTGTATCACTGGCAAACTGTGATGGACGACACCGTCAGT
GCGTCCGTCGCGCAGGCTCTCGATGAGCTGATGCTTTGGGCCGAGGACTGCCCCGAAGTCCGGCACCTCG
TGCACGCGGATTTCGGCTCCAACAATGTCCTGACGGACAATGGCCGCATAACAGCGGTCATTGACTGGAG
CGAGGCGATGTTCGGGGATTCCCAATACGAGGTCGCCAACATCTTCTTCTGGAGGCCGTGGTTGGCTTGT
ATGGAGCAGCAGACGCGCTACTTCGAGCGGAGGCATCCGGAGCTTGCAGGATCGACGTCGCTGCCTGCAG
GACAGGGTGTCACGTTGCAAGACCTGCCTGAAACCGAACTGCCCGCTGTTCTGCAACCGGTCGCGGAGGC
CATGGATGCGATCGCTGCGGCCGATCTTAGCCAGACGAGCGGGTTCGGCCCATTCGGACCGCAAGGAATC
GGTCAATACACTACATGGCGTGATTTCATATGCGCGATTGCTGATCCCCATGTGTATCACTGGCAAACTG
TGATGGACGACACCGTCAGTGCGTCCGTCGCGCAGGCTCTCGATGAGCTGATGCTTTGGGCCGAGGACTG
CCCCGAAGTCCGGCACCTCGTGCACGCGGATTTCGGCTCCAACAATGTCCTGACGGACAATGGCCGCATA
ACAGCGGTCATTGACTGGAGCGAGGCGATGTTCGGGGATTCCCAATACGAGGTCGCCAACATCTTCTTCT
GGAGGCCGTGGTTGGCTTGTATGGAGCAGCAGACGCGCTACTTCGAGCGGAGGCATCCGGAGCTTGCAGG
ATCGCCGCGGCTCCGGGCGTATATGCTCCGCATTGGTCTTGACCAACTCTATCAGAGCTTGGTTGACGGC
AATTTCGATGATGCAGCTTGGGCGCAGGGTCGATGCGACGCAATCGTCCGATCCGGAGCCGGGACTGTCG
GGCGTACACAAATCGCCCGCAGAAGCGCGGCCGTCTGGACCGATGGCTGTGTAGAAGTACTCGCCGATAG
TGGAAACCGACGCCCCAGCACTCGTCCGAGGGCAAAGGAATAATCAGTACTGACAATAAAAAGATTCTTG
TTTTCAAGAACTTGTCATTTGTATAGTTTTTTTATATTGTAGTTGTTCTATTTTAATCAAATGTTAGCGT
GATTTATATTTTTTTTCGCCTCGACATCATCTGCCCAGATGCGAAGTTAAGTGCGCAGAAAGTAATATCA
TGCGTCAATCGTATGTGAATGCTGGTCGCTATACTGCTGTCGATTCGATACTAACGCCGCCATCCAGTGT
CGAAAACGAGCTCTCGAGAACCCTTAATCAAAAAGGATCTTCACCTAGATCCTTTTAAATTAAAAATGAA
GTTTTAAATCAATCTAAAGTATATATGAGTAAACTTGGTCTGACAGTTACCAATGCTTAATCAGTGAGGC
ACCTATCTCAGCGATCTGTCTATTTCGTTCATCCATAGTTGCCTGACTCCCCGTCGTGTAGATAACTACG
ATACGGGAGGGCTTACCATCTGGCCCCAGTGCTGCAATGATACCGCGGGACCCACGCTCACCGGCTCCAG
ATTTATCAGCAATAAACCAGCCAGCCGGAAGGGCCGAGCGCAGAAGTGGTCCTGCAACTTTATCCGCCTC
CATCCAGTCTATTAATTGTTGCCGGGAAGCTAGAGTAAGTAGTTCGCCAGTTAATAGTTTGCGCAACGTT
GTTGCCATTGCTACAGGCATCGTGGTGTCACGCTCGTCGTTTGGTATGGCTTCATTCAGCTCCGGTTCCC
AACGATCAAGGCGAGTTACATGATCCCCCATGTTGTGCAAAAAAGCGGTTAGCTCCTTCGGTCCTCCGAT
CGTTGTCAGAAGTAAGTTGGCCGCAGTGTTATCACTCATGGTTATGGCAGCACTGCATAATTCTCTTACT
GTCATGCCATCCGTAAGATGCTTTTCTGTGACTGGTGAGTACTCAACCAAGTCATTCTGAGAATAGTGTA
TGCGGCGACCGAGTTGCTCTTGCCCGGCGTCAATACGGGATAATACCGCGCCACATAGCAGAACTTTAAA
AGTGCTCATCATTGGAAAACGTTCTTCGGGGCGAAAACTCTCAAGGATCTTACCGCTGTTGAGATCCAGT
TCGATGTAACCCACTCGTGCACCCAACTGATCTTCAGCATCTTTTACTTTCACCAGCGTTTCTGGGTGAG
CAAAAACAGGAAGGCAAAATGCCGCAAAAAAGGGAATAAGGGCGACACGGAAATGTTGAATACTCATACT
CTTCCTTTTTCAATATTATTGAAGCATTTATCAGGGTTATTGTCTCATGAGCGGATACATATTTGAATGT
ATTTAGAAAAATAAACAAATAGGGGTTCGTCGACAGTCGAACAAGAAGCAGGCAAAGTTTAGAGCACTGC
CCCTCCGCACTCAAAAAAGAAAAAACTAGGAGGAAAATAAAATTCTCAACCACACAAACACATAAACACA
TACAAATACAAATACAAGCTTATTTACTTGACATCGCGCGATCTTCCACTATTCAGCGCCGTCCGCCCTC
TCTCGTGTTTTTTGTTTACGCGACAACTATGCGAAATCCGGAGCAACGGGCAACCGTTTGGGGAAAGACC
ACACCCACGCGCGATCGCCATGGCAACGAGGTCGCACACGCCCCACACCCAGACCTCCCTGCGAGCGGGC
ATGGGTACAATGTCCCCGTTGCCACAGACACCACTTCGTAGCACAGCGCAGAGCGTAGCGTGTTGTTGCT
GCTGACAAAAGAAAATTTTTCTTAGCAAAGCAAAGGAGGGGAAGCACGGGCAGATAGCACCGTACCATAC
CCTTGGAAACTCGAAATGAACGAAGCAGGAAATGAGAGAATGAGAGTTTTGTAGGTATATATAGCGGTAG
TGTTTGCGCGTTACCATCATCTTCTGGATCTATCTATTGTTCTTTTCCTCATCACTTTCCCCTTTTTCGC
TCTTCTTCTTGTCTTTTATTTCTTTCTTTTTTTTAATTGTTCCCTCGATTGGCTATCTACCAAAGAATCC
AAACTTAATACACGTATTTATTTGTCCAATTACCATGGATAAGAAATACTCAATAGGCTTAGATATCGGC
ACAAATAGCGTCGGATGGGCGGTGATCACTGATGAATATAAGGTTCCGTCTAAAAAGTTCAAGGTTCTGG
GAAATACAGACCGCCACAGTATCAAAAAAAATCTTATAGGGGCTCTTTTATTTGACAGTGGAGAGACAGC
GGAAGCGACTCGACTCAAACGGACAGCTCGTAGAAGGTATACACGTCGGAAGAATCGTATTTGTTATCTA
CAGGAGATTTTTTCAAATGAGATGGCGAAAGTAGATGATAGTTTCTTTCATCGACTTGAAGAGTCTTTTT
TGGTGGAAGAAGACAAGAAGCATGAACGTCATCCTATTTTTGGAAATATAGTAGATGAAGTTGCTTATCA
TGAGAAATATCCAACTATCTATCATCTGCGAAAAAAATTGGTAGATTCTACTGATAAAGCGGATTTGCGC
TTAATCTATTTGGCCTTAGCGCATATGATTAAGTTTCGTGGTCATTTTTTGATTGAGGGAGATTTAAATC
CTGATAATAGTGATGTGGACAAACTATTTATCCAGTTGGTACAAACCTACAATCAATTATTTGAAGAAAA
CCCTATTAACGCAAGTGGAGTAGATGCTAAAGCGATTCTTTCTGCACGATTGAGTAAATCAAGACGATTA
GAAAATCTCATTGCTCAGCTCCCCGGTGAGAAGAAAAATGGCTTATTTGGGAATCTCATTGCTTTGTCAT
TGGGTTTGACCCCTAATTTTAAATCAAATTTTGATTTGGCAGAAGATGCTAAATTACAGCTTTCAAAAGA
TACTTACGATGATGATTTAGATAATTTATTGGCGCAAATTGGAGATCAATATGCTGATTTGTTTTTGGCA
GCTAAGAATTTATCAGATGCTATTTTACTTTCAGATATCCTAAGAGTAAATACTGAAATAACTAAGGCTC
CCCTATCAGCTTCAATGATTAAACGCTACGATGAACATCATCAAGACTTGACTCTTTTAAAAGCTTTAGT
TCGACAACAACTTCCAGAAAAGTATAAAGAAATCTTTTTTGATCAATCAAAAAACGGATATGCAGGTTAT
ATTGATGGGGGAGCTAGCCAAGAAGAATTTTATAAATTTATCAAACCAATTTTAGAAAAAATGGATGGTA
CTGAGGAATTATTGGTGAAACTAAATCGTGAAGATTTGCTGCGCAAGCAACGGACCTTTGACAACGGCTC
TATTCCCCATCAAATTCACTTGGGTGAGCTGCATGCTATTTTGAGAAGACAAGAAGACTTTTATCCATTT
TTAAAAGACAATCGTGAGAAGATTGAAAAAATCTTGACTTTTCGAATTCCTTATTATGTTGGTCCATTGG
CGCGTGGCAATAGTCGTTTTGCATGGATGACTCGGAAGTCTGAAGAAACAATTACCCCATGGAATTTTGA
AGAAGTTGTCGATAAAGGTGCTTCAGCTCAATCATTTATTGAACGCATGACAAACTTTGATAAAAATCTT
CCAAATGAAAAAGTACTACCAAAACATAGTTTGCTTTATGAGTATTTTACGGTTTATAACGAATTGACAA
AGGTCAAATATGTTACTGAAGGAATGCGAAAACCAGCATTTCTTTCAGGTGAACAGAAGAAAGCCATTGT
TGATTTACTCTTCAAAACAAATCGAAAAGTAACCGTTAAGCAATTAAAAGAAGATTATTTCAAAAAAATA
GAATGTTTTGATAGTGTTGAAATTTCAGGAGTTGAAGATAGATTTAATGCTTCATTAGGTACCTACCATG
ATTTGCTAAAAATTATTAAAGATAAAGATTTTTTGGATAATGAAGAAAATGAAGATATCTTAGAGGATAT
TGTTTTAACATTGACCTTATTTGAAGATAGGGAGATGATTGAGGAAAGACTTAAAACATATGCTCACCTC
TTTGATGATAAGGTGATGAAACAGCTTAAACGTCGCCGTTATACTGGTTGGGGACGTTTGTCTCGAAAAT
TGATTAATGGTATTAGGGATAAGCAATCTGGCAAAACAATATTAGATTTTTTGAAATCAGATGGTTTTGC
CAATCGCAATTTTATGCAGCTGATCCATGATGATAGTTTGACATTTAAAGAAGACATTCAAAAAGCACAA
GTGTCTGGACAAGGCGATAGTTTACATGAACATATTGCAAATTTAGCTGGTAGCCCTGCTATTAAAAAAG
GTATTTTACAGACTGTAAAAGTTGTTGATGAATTGGTCAAAGTAATGGGGCGGCATAAGCCAGAAAATAT
CGTTATTGAAATGGCACGTGAAAATCAGACAACTCAAAAGGGCCAGAAAAATTCGCGAGAGCGTATGAAA
CGAATCGAAGAAGGTATCAAAGAATTAGGAAGTCAGATTCTTAAAGAGCATCCTGTTGAAAATACTCAAT
TGCAAAATGAAAAGCTCTATCTCTATTATCTCCAAAATGGAAGAGACATGTATGTGGACCAAGAATTAGA
TATTAATCGTTTAAGTGATTATGATGTCGATCACATTGTTCCACAAAGTTTCCTTAAAGACGATTCAATA
GACAATAAGGTCTTAACGCGTTCTGATAAAAATCGTGGTAAATCGGATAACGTTCCAAGTGAAGAAGTAG
TCAAAAAGATGAAAAACTATTGGAGACAACTTCTAAACGCCAAGTTAATCACTCAACGTAAGTTTGATAA
TTTAACGAAAGCTGAACGTGGAGGTTTGAGTGAACTTGATAAAGCTGGTTTTATCAAACGCCAATTGGTT
GAAACTCGCCAAATCACTAAGCATGTGGCACAAATTTTGGATAGTCGCATGAATACTAAATACGATGAAA
ATGATAAACTTATTCGAGAGGTTAAAGTGATTACCTTAAAATCTAAATTAGTTTCTGACTTCCGAAAAGA
TTTCCAATTCTATAAAGTACGTGAGATTAACAATTACCATCATGCCCATGATGCGTATCTAAATGCCGTC
GTTGGAACTGCTTTGATTAAGAAATATCCAAAACTTGAATCGGAGTTTGTCTATGGTGATTATAAAGTTT
ATGATGTTCGTAAAATGATTGCTAAGTCTGAGCAAGAAATAGGCAAAGCAACCGCAAAATATTTCTTTTA
CTCTAATATCATGAACTTCTTCAAAACAGAAATTACACTTGCAAATGGAGAGATTCGCAAACGCCCTCTA
ATCGAAACTAATGGGGAAACTGGAGAAATTGTCTGGGATAAAGGGCGAGATTTTGCCACAGTGCGCAAAG
TATTGTCCATGCCCCAAGTCAATATTGTCAAGAAAACAGAAGTACAGACAGGCGGATTCTCCAAGGAGTC
AATTTTACCAAAAAGAAATTCGGACAAGCTTATTGCTCGTAAAAAAGACTGGGATCCAAAAAAATATGGT
GGTTTTGATAGTCCAACGGTAGCTTATTCAGTCCTAGTGGTTGCTAAGGTGGAAAAAGGGAAATCGAAGA
AGTTAAAATCCGTTAAAGAGTTACTAGGGATCACAATTATGGAAAGAAGTTCCTTTGAAAAAAATCCGAT
TGACTTTTTAGAAGCTAAAGGATATAAGGAAGTTAAAAAAGACTTAATCATTAAACTACCTAAATATAGT
CTTTTTGAGTTAGAAAACGGTCGTAAACGGATGCTGGCTAGTGCCGGAGAATTACAAAAAGGAAATGAGC
TGGCTCTGCCAAGCAAATATGTGAATTTTTTATATTTAGCTAGTCATTATGAAAAGTTGAAGGGTAGTCC
AGAAGATAACGAACAAAAACAATTGTTTGTGGAGCAGCATAAGCATTATTTAGATGAGATTATTGAGCAA
ATCAGTGAATTTTCTAAGCGTGTTATTTTAGCAGATGCCAATTTAGATAAAGTTCTTAGTGCATATAACA
AACATAGAGACAAACCAATACGTGAACAAGCAGAAAATATTATTCATTTATTTACGTTGACGAATCTTGG
AGCTCCCGCTGCTTTTAAATATTTTGATACAACAATTGATCGTAAACGATATACGTCTACAAAAGAAGTT
TTAGATGCCACTCTTATCCATCAATCCATCACTGGTCTTTATGAAACACGCATTGATTTGAGTCAGCTAG
GAGGTGACGGTGGAGGGCCAAAAAAGAAAAGAAAAGTTGAAGATGCTTCTGCTCATCATCACCATCACCA
TCACCATTAAATCCGCTCTAACCGAAAAGGAAGGAGTTAGACAACCTGAAGTCTAGGTCCCTATTTATTT
TTTTATAGTTATGTTAGTATTAAGAACGTTATTTATATTTCAAATTTTTCTTTTTTTTCTGTACAGACGC
GTGTACGCATGTAACATTATACTGAAAACCTTGCTTGAGAAGGTTTTGGGACGCTCGAAGTGAGCAAAAG
GCCAGCAAAAGGCCAGGAACCGTAAAAAGGCCGCGTTGCTGGCGTTTTTCCATAGGCTCCGCCCCCCTGA
CGAGCATCACAAAAATCGACGCTCAAGTCAGAGGTGGCGAAACCCGACAGGACTATAAAGATACCAGGCG
TTTCCCCCTGGAAGCTCCCTCGTGCGCTCTCCTGTTCCGACCCTGCCGCTTACCGGATACCTGTCCGCCT
TTCTCCCTTCGGGAAGCGTGGCGCTTTCTCATAGCTCACGCTGTAGGTATCTCAGTTCGGTGTAGGTCGT
TCGCTCCAAGCTGGGCTGTGTGCACGAACCCCCCGTTCAGCCCGACCGCTGCGCCTTATCCGGTAACTAT
CGTCTTGAGTCCAACCCGGTAAGACACGACTTATCGCCACTGGCAGCAGCCACTGGTAACAGGATTAGCA
GAGCGAGGTATGTAGGCGGTGCTACAGAGTTCTTGAAGTGGTGGCCTAACTACGGCTACACTAGAAGAAC
AGTATTTGGTATCTGCGCTCTGCTGAAGCCAGTTACCTTCGGAAAAAGAGTTGGTAGCTCTTGATCCGGC
AAACAAACCACCGCTGGTAGCGGTGGTTTTTTTGTTTGCAAGCAGCAGATTACGCGCAGAAAAAAAGGAT
CTCAAGAAGATCCTTTGATCTTTTCTAC
